Addgene plasmid #117052: pJL1-mRFP1 gRNA
Purpose: In vitro expression of anti-mRFP1 Cas9 sgRNA from the T7 promoter
Depositing lab: Michael Jewett. Depositing organization: Northwestern University. Publication: BioBits Health: Classroom Activities Exploring Engineering, Biology, and Human Health with Fluorescent Readouts. Stark JC, Huang A, Hsu KJ, Dubner RS, Forbrook J, Marshalla S, Rodriguez F, Washington M, Rybnicky GA, Nguyen PQ, Hasselbacher B, Jabri R, Kamran R, Koralewski V, Wightkin W, Martinez T, Jewett MC. ACS Synth Biol. 2019 May 7. doi: 10.1021/acssynbio.8b00381. PubMed 30925042.
Backbone
  Vector backbone: pJL1 (modified)
  Backbone size w/o insert (bp): 1631
  Total vector size (bp): 1777
  Modifications to backbone: deleted ribosome binding site, spacer nucleotides between T7 promoter, insert, and terminator
  Vector type: Bacterial Expression
Growth in bacteria
  Bacterial resistance: Kanamycin, 50 μg/mL
  Growth temperature: 37°C
  Growth strain: DH5alpha
  Copy number: High Copy
Gene/Insert
  Gene/Insert name: anti-mRFP1 SpCas9 gRNA
  Species: Synthetic
  Insert size (bp): 146
  Promoter: T7
  Cloning method: Gibson Cloning
  Sequencing primers: 5′ cgcctggtatctttatagtc
Terms and licenses: Academic/Nonprofit Terms; Industry Terms: Not Available to Industry
How to cite: pJL1-mRFP1 gRNA was a gift from Michael Jewett (Addgene plasmid # 117052 ; http://n2t.net/addgene:117052 ; RRID:Addgene_117052)
