[The description below was written by a language model from this plasmid's Addgene catalogue record and pLannotate feature annotations shown in this document.]
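Description:
pJL1-mRFP1 gRNA is a very small (about 1.8 kb) bacterial plasmid built on a modified pJL1 backbone, designed to serve as a template for in vitro transcription of a Streptococcus pyogenes Cas9 single guide RNA directed against the mRFP1 red fluorescent protein gene. It is maintained in E. coli through a high-copy ColE1/pUC-type origin of replication and selected with kanamycin via an aminoglycoside phosphotransferase (KanR) gene, which lies on the opposite strand from the guide cassette.

The payload is a 146 bp synthetic insert placed between a bacteriophage T7 promoter and a T7 terminator (annotated as a partial match). Because the product is a non-coding RNA rather than a protein, the ribosome binding site normally present in pJL1 was deleted, along with spacer nucleotides between the promoter, insert and terminator. The feature annotation detects a fragment resembling the tobacco ringspot virus satellite hammerhead ribozyme immediately downstream of the promoter. Such a self-cleaving element is commonly used to release a guide RNA with a defined 5' end regardless of the T7 initiation sequence, although the record does not explicitly state this purpose. The unannotated stretch between it and the SpCas9 gRNA scaffold presumably includes the mRFP1-targeting spacer.

Transcription depends on T7 RNA polymerase, so the plasmid suits cell-free expression reactions, where the sgRNA can combine with Cas9 to act on an mRFP1 template and alter a fluorescent readout. The associated publication describes classroom activities with fluorescent readouts covering engineering, biology and human health, which suggests an educational demonstration of CRISPR-Cas9 function.
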