Features (pLannotate 1.2.2; 6 found; start..end, strand, type, name):
    111..699     +  rep_origin     ori: high-copy-number ColE1/pMB1/pBR322/pUC origin of replication
    727..745     +  promoter       T7 promoter: promoter for bacteriophage T7 RNA polymerase
    752..775     +  misc_RNA       sTRSV HHRz (fragment): hammerhead ribozyme from the tobacco ringspot virus satellite RNA (Khvorova et al., 2003)
    809..884     +  misc_RNA       gRNA scaffold: guide RNA scaffold for the Streptococcus pyogenes CRISPR/Cas9 system
    892..934     +  terminator     T7 terminator (fragment): transcription terminator for bacteriophage T7 RNA polymerase
    952..1767    -  CDS            KanR: aminoglycoside phosphotransferase; aph(3')-Ia; confers resistance to kanamycin in bacteria or G418 (Geneticin®) in eukaryotes
>Addgene plasmid #117052 | pJL1-mRFP1 gRNA | addgene full sequence | sequence record 227542 | Addgene NGS Result
TATTACTGTTTATGTAAGCAGACAGTTTTATTGTTCATGATGATATATTTTTATCTTGTGCAATGTAACA
TCAGAGATTTTGAGACACAACGTGAGATCAAAGGATCTTCTTGAGATCCTTTTTTTCTGCGCGTAATCTG
CTGCTTGCAAACAAAAAAACCACCGCTACCAGCGGTGGTTTGTTTGCCGGATCAAGAGCTACCAACTCTT
TTTCCGAAGGTAACTGGCTTCAGCAGAGCGCAGATACCAAATACTGTTCTTCTAGTGTAGCCGTAGTTAG
GCCACCACTTCAAGAACTCTGTAGCACCGCCTACATACCTCGCTCTGCTAATCCTGTTACCAGTGGCTGC
TGCCAGTGGCGATAAGTCGTGTCTTACCGGGTTGGACTCAAGACGATAGTTACCGGATAAGGCGCAGCGG
TCGGGCTGAACGGGGGGTTCGTGCACACAGCCCAGCTTGGAGCGAACGACCTACACCGAACTGAGATACC
TACAGCGTGAGCTATGAGAAAGCGCCACGCTTCCCGAAGGGAGAAAGGCGGACAGGTATCCGGTAAGCGG
CAGGGTCGGAACAGGAGAGCGCACGAGGGAGCTTCCAGGGGGAAACGCCTGGTATCTTTATAGTCCTGTC
GGGTTTCGCCACCTCTGACTTGAGCGTCGATTTTTGTGATGCTCGTCAGGGGGGCGGAGCCTATGGAAAA
ACGCCAGCAACGCGATCCCGCGAAATTAATACGACTCACTATAGGCGCATGCTGATGAGTCCGTGAGGAC
GAAACGAGTAAGCTCGTCCATGCGTTTCAAAGTTCGTAGTTTTAGAGCTAGAAATAGCAAGTTAAAATAA
GGCTAGTCCGTTATCAACTTGAAAAAGTGGCACCGAGTCGGTGCTTTTTTTATAACCCCTTGGGGCCTCT
AAACGGGTCTTGAGGGGTTTTTTGCTGAAAGCCAATTCTGATTAGAAAAACTCATCGAGCATCAAATGAA
ACTGCAATTTATTCATATCAGGATTATCAATACCATATTTTTGAAAAAGCCGTTTCTGTAATGAAGGAGA
AAACTCACCGAGGCAGTTCCATAGGATGGCAAGATCCTGGTATCGGTCTGCGATTCCGACTCGTCCAACA
TCAATACAACCTATTAATTTCCCCTCGTCAAAAATAAGGTTATCAAGTGAGAAATCACCATGAGTGACGA
CTGAATCCGGTGAGAATGGCAAAAGCTTATGCATTTCTTTCCAGACTTGTTCAACAGGCCAGCCATTACG
CTCGTCATCAAAATCACTCGCATCAACCAAACCGTTATTCATTCGTGATTGCGCCTGAGCGAGACGAAAT
ACGCGATCGCTGTTAAAAGGACAATTACAAACAGGAATCGAATGCAACCGGCGCAGGAACACTGCCAGCG
CATCAACAATATTTTCACCTGAATCAGGATATTCTTCTAATACCTGGAATGCTGTTTTCCCGGGGATCGC
AGTGGTGAGTAACCATGCATCATCAGGAGTACGGATAAAATGCTTGATGGTCGGAAGAGGCATAAATTCC
GTCAGCCAGTTTAGTCTGACCATCTCATCTGTAACATCATTGGCAACGCTACCTTTGCCATGTTTCAGAA
ACAACTCTGGCGCATCGGGCTTCCCATACAATCGATAGATTGTCGCACCTGATTGCCCGACATTATCGCG
AGCCCATTTATACCCATATAAATCAGCATCCATGTTGGAATTTAATCGCGGCTTCGAGCAAGACGTTTCC
CGTTGAATATGGCTCATAACACCCCTTG
